>Addgene plasmid #134977 | pAT1090_PB-EF1a-Hygro_2A_rtTA3-SV40pA_pCW-Flag-PUFa-hTET1(CD) | addgene full sequence | sequence record 272129 | Addgene NGS Result
AGCGCCCAATACGCAAACCGCCTCTCCCCGCGCGTTGGCCGATTCATTAATGCAGCTGGCACGACAGGTT
TCCCGACTGGAAAGCGGGCAGTGAGCGCAACGCAATTAATGTGAGTTAGCTCACTCATTAGGCACCCCAG
GCTTTACACTTTATGCTTCCGGCTCGTATGTTGTGTGGAATTGTGAGCGGATAACAATTTCACACAGGAA
ACAGCTATGACCATGATTACGCCAAGCTCAGAATTAACCCTCACTAAAGGGACTAGTCCTGCAGGTTTAA
ACGAATTCGCCCTTTTAACCCTAGAAAGATAGTCTGCGTAAAATTGACGCATGCATTCTTGAAATATTGC
TCTCTCTTTCTAAATAGCGCGAATCCGTCGCTGTGCATTTAGGACATCTCAGTCGCCGCTTGGAGCTCCC
GTGAGGCGTGCTTGTCAATGCGGTAAGTGTCACTGATTTTGAACTATAACGACCGCGTGAGTCAAAATGA
CGCATGATTATCTTTTACGTGACTTTTAAGATTTAACTCATACGATAATTATATTGTTATTTCATGTTCT
ACTTACGTGATAACTTATTATATATATATTTTCTTGTTATAGATATCAACTAGAATGCTAGACCTTTCGT
CTTCAAGAATTCCGATCATATTCAATAACCCTTAATTAGGTCCCTCGAAGAGGTTCACTGGCGCGTTGGA
TCCCCGGGTACCGAGTTGGGAGCTCACGGGGACAGCCCCCCCCCAAAGCCCCCAGGGATGTAATTACGTC
CCTCCCCCGCTAGGGGGCAGCAGCGAGCCGCCCGGGGCTCCGCTCCGGTCCGGCGCTCCCCCCGCATCCC
CGAGCCGGCAGCGTGCGGGGACAGCCCGGGCACGGGGAAGGTGGCACGGGATCGCTTTCCTCTGAACGCT
TCTCGCTGCTCTTTGAGCCTGCAGACACCTGGGGGGATACGGGGAAAAAGCTTTAGGCTGAAAGAGAGAT
TTAGAATGACAGTCTAGTGGGAGCTCACGGGGACAGCCCCCCCCCAAAGCCCCCAGGGATGTAATTACGT
CCCTCCCCCGCTAGGGGGCAGCAGCGAGCCGCCCGGGGCTCCGCTCCGGTCCGGCGCTCCCCCCGCATCC
CCGAGCCGGCAGCGTGCGGGGACAGCCCGGGCACGGGGAAGGTGGCACGGGATCGCTTTCCTCTGAACGC
TTCTCGCTGCTCTTTGAGCCTGCAGACACCTGGGGGGATACGGGGAAAAAGCTTTAGGCTGAAAGAGAGA
TTTAGAATGACAGAACTCGATTTCATTGCAGACTGGCGCGCCGCCTTTTTACGGTTCCTGGCCTTTTGCT
GGCCTTTTGCTCACATGTCACGTGAGGCCTTAACGTCTCGCCCTTTGGTCTCCCCCTCTTAAGTACCACA
TTTGTAGAGGTTTTACTTGCTTTAAAAAACCTCCCACACCTCCCCCTGAACCTGAAACATAAAATGAATG
CAATTGTTGTTGTTAACTTGTTTATTGCAGCTTATAATGGTTACAAATAAAGCAATAGCATCACAAATTT
CACAAATAAAGCATTTTTTTCACTGCATTCTAGTTGTGGTTTGTCCAAACTCATCGGCTAGCTTACCCGG
GGAGCATGTCAAGGTCAAAATCGTCAAGAGCGTCAGCAGGCAGCATATCAAGGTCAAAGTCGTCAAGGGC
ATCGGCTGGGAGCATGTCTAAGTCAAAATCGTCAAGGGCGTCGGTCGGCCCGCCGCTTTCGCACTTTAGC
TGTTTCTCCAGGCCACATATGATTAGTTCCAGGCCGAAAAGGAAGGCAGGTTCGGCTCCCTGCCGGTCGA
ACAGCTCAATTGCTTGTCTCAGAAGTGGGGGCATAGAATCGGTGGTAGGTGTCTCTCTTTCCTCTTTTGC
TACTTGATGCTCCTGTTCCTCCAATACGCAGCCCAGTGTAAAGTGGCCCACGGCGGACAGAGCGTACAGT
GCGTTCTCCAGGGAGAAGCCTTGCTGACACAGGAACGCGAGCTGATTTTCCAGGGTTTCGTACTGTTTCT
CTGTTGGGCGGGTGCCGAGATGCACTTTAGCCCCGTCGCGATGTGAGAGGAGAGCACAGCGGTATGACTT
GGCGTTGTTCCGCAGAAAGTCTTGCCATGACTCGCCTTCCAGGGGGCAGAAGTGGGTATGATGCCTGTCC
AGCATCTCGATTGGCAGGGCATCGAGCAGGGCCCGCTTGTTCTTCACGTGCCAGTACAGGGTAGGCTGCT
CAACTCCCAGCTTTTGAGCGAGTTTCCTTGTCGTCAGGCCTTCGATACCGACACCATTGAGTAATTCCAG
AGCTCCGTTTATGACTTTGCTCTTGTCCAGTCTAGACATTGGACCAGGGTTTTCTTCAACATCACCACAA
GTGAGGAGAGAACCTCTACCTTCGGCACCGGGTTCCTTTGCCCTCGGACGAGTGCTGGGGCGTCGGTTTC
CACTATCGGCGAGTACTTCTACACAGCCATCGGTCCAGACGGCCGCGCTTCTGCGGGCGATTTGTGTACG
CCCGACAGTCCCGGCTCCGGATCGGACGATTGCGTCGCATCGACCCTGCGCCCAAGCTGCATCATCGAAA
TTGCCGTCAACCAAGCTCTGATAGAGTTGGTCAAGACCAATGCGGAGCATATACGCCCGGAGCCGCGGCG
ATCCTGCAAGCTCCGGATGCCTCCGCTCGAAGTAGCGCGTCTGCTGCTCCATACAAGCCAACCACGGCCT
CCAGAAGAAGATGTTGGCGACCTCGTATTGGGAATCCCCGAACATCGCCTCGCTCCAGTCAATGACCGCT
GTTATGCGGCCATTGTCCGTCAGGACATTGTTGGAGCCGAAATCCGCGTGCACGAGGTGCCGGACTTCGG
GGCAGTCCTCGGCCCAAAGCATCAGCTCATCGAGAGCCTGCGCGACGGACGCACTGACGGTGTCGTCCAT
CACAGTTTGCCAGTGATACACATGGGGATCAGCAATCGCGCATATGAAATCACGCCATGTAGTGTATTGA
CCGATTCCTTGCGGTCCGAATGGGCCGAACCCGCTCGTCTGGCTAAGATCGGCCGCAGCGATCGCATCCA
TGGCCTCCGCGACCGGCTGCAGAACAGCGGGCAGTTCGGTTTCAGGCAGGTCTTGCAACGTGACACCCTG
TGCACGGCGGGAGATGCAATAGGTCAGGCTCTCGCTAAATTCCCCAATGTCAAGCACTTCCGGAATCGGG
AGCGCGGCCGATGCAAAGTGCCGATAAACATAACGATCTTTGTAGAAACCATCGGCGCAGCTATTTACCC
GCAGGACATATCCACGCCCTCCTACATCGAAGCTGAAAGCACGAGATTCTTCGCCCTCCGAGAGCTGCAT
CAGGTCGGAGACGCTGTCGAACTTTTCGATCAGAAACTTCTCGACAGACGTCGCGGTGAGTTCAGGCTTT
TTCATGGTGGCGGCACTAGTAAGGGCGAATTCGGAGCCTGCTTTTTTGTACAAACTTGTTGATATCTGCA
GAATTCCACCACACTGGACTAGTGGATCCGAGCTCGGTACCAAGCTTCTTCACGACACCTGAAATGGAAG
AAAAAAACTTTGAACCACTGTCTGAGGCTTGAGAATGAACCAAGATCCAAACTCAAAAAGGGCAAATTCC
AAGGAGAATTACATCAAGTGCCAAGCTGGCCTAACTTCAGTCTCCACCCACTCAGTGTGGGGAAACTCCA
TCGCATAAAACCCCTCCCCCCAACCTAAAGACGACGTACTCCAAAAGCTCGAGAACTAATCGAGGTGCCT
GGACGGCGCCCGGTACTCCGTGGAGTCACATGAAGCGACGGCTGAGGACGGAAAGGCCCTTTTCCTTTGT
GTGGGTGACTCACCCGCCCGCTCTCCCGAGCGCCGCGTCCTCCATTTTGAGCTCCCTGCAGCAGGGCCGG
GAAGCGGCCATCTTTCCGCTCACGCAACTGGTGCCGACCGGGCCAGCCTTGCCGCCCAGGGCGGGGCGAT
ACACGGCGGCGCGAGGCCAGGCACCAGAGCAGGCCGGCCAGCTTGAGACTACCCCCGTCCGATTCTCGGT
GGCCGCGCTCGCAGGCCCCGCCTCGCCGAACATGTGCGCTGGGACGCACGGGCCCCGTCGCCGCCCGCGG
CCCCAAAAACCGAAATACCAGTGTGCAGATCTTGGCCCGCATTTACAAGACTATCTTGCCAGAAAAAAAG
CGTCGCAGCAGGTCATCAAAAATTTTAAATGGCTAGAGACTTATCGAAAGCAGCGAGACAGGCGCGAAGG
TGCCACCAGATTCGCACGCGGCGGCCCCAGCGCCCAGGCCAGGCCTCAACTCAAGCACGAGGCGAAGGGG
CTCCTTAAGCGCAAGGCCTCGAACTCTCCCACCCACTTCCAACCCGAAGCTCGGGATCAAGAATCACGTA
CTGCAGCCAGGTGGAAGTAATTCAAGGCACGCAAGGGCCATAACCCGTAAAGAGGCCAGGCCCGCGGGAA
CCACACACGGCACTTACCTGTGTTCTGGCGGCAAACCCGTTGCGAAAAAGAACGTTCACGGCGACTACTG
CACTTATATACGGTTCTCCCCCACCCTCGGGAAAAAGGCGGAGCCAGTACACGACATCACTTTCCCAGTT
TACCCCGCGCCACCTTCTCTAGGCACCGGTTCAATTGCCGACCCCTCCCCCCAACTTCTCGGGGACTGTG
GGCGATGTGCGCTCTGCCCACTGACGGGCACCGGAGCCTCACGATCGATATGTCGAGTTTACTCCCTATC
AGTGATAGAGAACGTATGTCGAGTTTACTCCCTATCAGTGATAGAGAACGATGTCGAGTTTACTCCCTAT
CAGTGATAGAGAACGTATGTCGAGTTTACTCCCTATCAGTGATAGAGAACGTATGTCGAGTTTACTCCCT
ATCAGTGATAGAGAACGTATGTCGAGTTTATCCCTATCAGTGATAGAGAACGTATGTCGAGTTTACTCCC
TATCAGTGATAGAGAACGTATGTCGAGGTAGGCGTGTACGGTGGGAGGCCTATATAAGCAGAGCTCGTTT
AGTGAACCGTCAGATCGCCTGGAGAATTGGCTAGGCACCGGTGACAAGTTTGTACAAAAAAGCAGGCTCC
GAATTCACCGGTGCCGCCACCATGGACTACAAGGATCACGACGGTGACTATAAGGATCATGACATCGACT
ATAAGGACGATGACGATAAGATCGATGGCGGAGGCGGATCTGATCCAAAAAAGAAGAGAAAGGTAGATCC
AAAAAAGAAGAGAAAGGTAGATCCAAAAAAGAAGAGAAAGGTAGGATCTACCGGATCTAGAAACGATGGT
GGTGGTGGAAGCGGGGGTGGGGGCAGCGGTGGAGGGGGAAGCGGGCGCGCCGGGATCCTCCCCCCCAAGA
AAAAGAGGAAGGTATCTAGAGGCCGCAGCCGCCTTTTGGAAGATTTTCGAAACAACCGGTACCCCAATTT
ACAACTGCGGGAGATTGCTGGACATATAATGGAATTTTCCCAAGACCAGCATGGGTCCAGATTCATTCAG
CTGAAACTGGAGCGTGCCACACCAGCTGAGCGCCAGCTTGTCTTCAATGAAATCCTCCAGGCTGCCTACC
AACTCATGGTGGATGTGTTTGGTAATTACGTCATTCAGAAGTTCTTTGAATTTGGCAGTCTTGAACAGAA
GCTGGCTTTGGCAGAACGGATTCGAGGCCACGTCCTGTCATTGGCACTACAGATGTATGGCAGCCGTGTT
ATCGAGAAAGCTCTTGAGTTTATTCCTTCAGACCAGCAGAATGAGATGGTTCGGGAACTAGATGGCCATG
TCTTGAAGTGTGTGAAAGATCAGAATGGCAATCACGTGGTTCAGAAATGCATTGAATGTGTACAGCCCCA
GTCTTTGCAATTTATCATCGACGCGTTTAAGGGACAGGTATTTGCCTTATCCACACATCCTTATGGCTGC
CGAGTGATTCAGAGAATCCTGGAGCACTGTCTCCCTGACCAGACACTCCCTATTTTAGAGGAGCTTCACC
AGCACACAGAGCAGCTGGTACAGGATCAATATGGAAATTATGTAATCCAACATGTACTGGAGCACGGTCG
TCCTGAGGATAAAAGCAAAATTGTAGCAGAAATCCGAGGCAATGTACTTGTATTGAGTCAGCACAAATTT
GCAAGCAATGTTGTGGAGAAGTGTGTTACTCACGCCTCACGTACGGAGCGCGCTGTGCTCATCGACGAGG
TGTGCACCATGAACGACGGTCCCCACAGTGCCTTATACACCATGATGAAGGACCAGTATGCCAACTACGT
GGTCCAGAAGATGATTGACGTGGCGGAGCCAGGCCAGCGGAAGATCGTCATGCATAAGATCCGGCCCCAC
ATCGCAACTCTTCGTAAGTACACCTATGGCAAGCACATTCTGGCCAAGCTGGAGAAGTACTACATGAAGA
ACGGTGTTGACTTAGGGGACCCAAAGAAGAAGCGCAAAGTGGATCCTAAAAAGAAAAGAAAGGTAGGCGG
CCGCGGGGGAGGCGGTTCCGGTGGCGGCGGAAGCGGAGGTGGAGGATCAGGGCCGGCCGAACTGCCCACC
TGCAGCTGTCTTGATCGAGTTATACAAAAAGACAAAGGCCCATATTATACACACCTTGGGGCAGGACCAA
GTGTTGCTGCTGTCAGGGAAATCATGGAGAATAGGTATGGTCAAAAAGGAAACGCAATAAGGATAGAAAT
AGTAGTGTACACCGGTAAAGAAGGGAAAAGCTCTCATGGGTGTCCAATTGCTAAGTGGGTTTTAAGAAGA
AGCAGTGATGAAGAAAAAGTTCTTTGTTTGGTCCGGCAGCGTACAGGCCACCACTGTCCAACTGCTGTGA
TGGTGGTGCTCATCATGGTGTGGGATGGCATCCCTCTTCCAATGGCCGACCGGCTATACACAGAGCTCAC
AGAGAATCTAAAGTCATACAATGGGCACCCTACCGACAGAAGATGCACCCTCAATGAAAATCGTACCTGT
ACATGTCAAGGAATTGATCCAGAGACTTGTGGAGCTTCATTCTCTTTTGGCTGTTCATGGAGTATGTACT
TTAATGGCTGTAAGTTTGGTAGAAGCCCAAGCCCCAGAAGATTTAGAATTGATCCAAGCTCTCCCTTACA
TGAAAAAAACCTTGAAGATAACTTACAGAGTTTGGCTACACGATTAGCTCCAATTTATAAGCAGTATGCT
CCAGTAGCTTACCAAAATCAGGTGGAATATGAAAATGTTGCCCGAGAATGTCGGCTTGGCAGCAAGGAAG
GTCGTCCCTTCTCTGGGGTCACTGCTTGCCTGGACTTCTGTGCTCATCCCCACAGGGACATTCACAACAT
GAATAATGGAAGCACTGTGGTTTGTACCTTAACTCGAGAAGATAACCGCTCTTTGGGTGTTATTCCTCAA
GATGAGCAGCTCCATGTGCTACCTCTTTATAAGCTTTCAGACACAGATGAGTTTGGCTCCAAGGAAGGAA
TGGAAGCCAAGATCAAATCTGGGGCCATCGAGGTCCTGGCACCCCGCCGCAAAAAAAGAACGTGTTTCAC
TCAGCCTGTTCCCCGTTCTGGAAAGAAGAGGGCTGCGATGATGACAGAGGTTCTTGCACATAAGATAAGG
GCAGTGGAAAAGAAACCTATTCCCCGAATCAAGCGGAAGAATAACTCAACAACAACAAACAACAGTAAGC
CTTCGTCACTGCCAACCTTAGGGAGTAACACTGAGACCGTGCAACCTGAAGTAAAAAGTGAAACCGAACC
CCATTTTATCTTAAAAAGTTCAGACAACACTAAAACTTATTCGCTGATGCCATCCGCTCCTCACCCAGTG
AAAGAGGCATCTCCAGGCTTCTCCTGGTCCCCGAAGACTGCTTCAGCCACACCAGCTCCACTGAAGAATG
ACGCAACAGCCTCATGCGGGTTTTCAGAAAGAAGCAGCACTCCCCACTGTACGATGCCTTCGGGAAGACT
CAGTGGTGCCAATGCAGCTGCTGCTGATGGCCCTGGCATTTCACAGCTTGGCGAAGTGGCTCCTCTCCCC
ACCCTGTCTGCTCCTGTGATGGAGCCCCTCATTAATTCTGAGCCTTCCACTGGTGTGACTGAGCCGCTAA
CGCCTCATCAGCCAAACCACCAGCCCTCCTTCCTCACCTCTCCTCAAGACCTTGCCTCTTCTCCAATGGA
AGAAGATGAGCAGCATTCTGAAGCAGATGAGCCTCCATCAGACGAACCCCTATCTGATGACCCCCTGTCA
CCTGCTGAGGAGAAATTGCCCCACATTGATGAGTATTGGTCAGACAGTGAGCACATCTTTTTGGATGCAA
ATATTGGTGGGGTGGCCATCGCACCTGCTCACGGCTCGGTTTTGATTGAGTGTGCCCGGCGAGAGCTGCA
CGCTACCACTCCTGTTGAGCACCCCAACCGTAATCATCCAACCCGCCTCTCCCTTGTCTTTTACCAGCAC
AAAAACCTAAATAAGCCCCAACATGGTTTTGAACTAAACAAGATTAAGTTTGAGGCTAAAGAAGCTAAGA
ATAAGAAAATGAAGGCCTCAGAGCAAAAAGACCAGGCAGCTAATGAAGGTCCAGAACAGTCCTCTGAAGT
AAATGAATTGAACCAAATTCCTTCTCATAAAGCATTAACATTAACCCATGACAATGTTGTCACCGTGTCC
CCTTATGCTCTCACACACGTTGCGGGGCCCTATAACCATTGGGTCATCGATTGATTAATTAAGAATTCGA
CCCAGCTTTCTTGTACAAAGTGGTTGATATCCAGCACAGTGGCGGCCGCTCGAGTCTAGAGGGCCCGCGG
TTCGAAGGTAAGCCTATCCCTAACCCTCTCCTCGGTCTCGATTCTACGCGTACCGGTTAGGGGCCCGTTT
AAACCCGCTGATCAGCCTCGACTGTGCCTTCTAGTTGCCAGCCATCTGTTGTTTGCCCCTCCCCCGTGCC
TTCCTTGACCCTGGAAGGTGCCACTCCCACTGTCCTTTCCTAATAAAATGAGGAAATTGCATCGCATTGT
CTGAGTAGGTGTCATTCTATTCTGGGGGGTGGGGTGGGGCAGGACAGCAAGGGGGAGGATTGGGAAGACA
ATAGCAGGCATGCTGGGGATGCGGTGGGCTCTATGGCGACGCGCCTGGATCCCCGGGTACCGAGTTGGGA
GCTCACGGGGACAGCCCCCCCCCAAAGCCCCCAGGGATGTAATTACGTCCCTCCCCCGCTAGGGGGCAGC
AGCGAGCCGCCCGGGGCTCCGCTCCGGTCCGGCGCTCCCCCCGCATCCCCGAGCCGGCAGCGTGCGGGGA
CAGCCCGGGCACGGGGAAGGTGGCACGGGATCGCTTTCCTCTGAACGCTTCTCGCTGCTCTTTGAGCCTG
CAGACACCTGGGGGGATACGGGGAAAAAGCTTTAGGCTGAAAGAGAGATTTAGAATGACAGTCTAGTGGG
AGCTCACGGGGACAGCCCCCCCCCAAAGCCCCCAGGGATGTAATTACGTCCCTCCCCCGCTAGGGGGCAG
CAGCGAGCCGCCCGGGGCTCCGCTCCGGTCCGGCGCTCCCCCCGCATCCCCGAGCCGGCAGCGTGCGGGG
ACAGCCCGGGCACGGGGAAGGTGGCACGGGATCGCTTTCCTCTGAACGCTTCTCGCTGCTCTTTGAGCCT
GCAGACACCTGGGGGGATACGGGGAAAAAGCTTTAGGCTGAAAGAGAGATTTAGAATGACAGAACTCGAT
TTCATTGCAGACTGGCCGGCCACTAGTACGCGCCGGCTCGACATACTAGTTAAAAGTTTTGTTACTTTAT
AGAAGAAATTTTGAGTTTTTGTTTTTTTTTAATAAATAAATAAACATAAATAAATTGTTTGTTGAATTTA
TTATTAGTATGTAAGTGTAAATATAATAAAACTTAATATCTATTCAAATTAATAAATAAACCTCGATATA
CAGACCGATAAAACACATGCGTCAATTTTACGCATGATTATCTTTAACGTACGTCACAATATGATTATCT
TTCTAGGGTTAAAAGGGCGAATTCGCGGCCGCTAAATTCAATTCGCCCTATAGTGAGTCGTATTACAATT
CACTGGCCGTCGTTTTACAACGTCGTGACTGGGAAAACCCTGGCGTTACCCAACTTAATCGCCTTGCAGC
ACATCCCCCTTTCGCCAGCTGGCGTAATAGCGAAGAGGCCCGCACCGATCGCCCTTCCCAACAGTTGCGC
AGCCTATACGTACGGCAGTTTAAGGTTTACACCTATAAAAGAGAGAGCCGTTATCGTCTGTTTGTGGATG
TACAGAGTGATATTATTGACACGCCGGGGCGACGGATGGTGATCCCCCTGGCCAGTGCACGTCTGCTGTC
AGATAAAGTCTCCCGTGAACTTTACCCGGTGGTGCATATCGGGGATGAAAGCTGGCGCATGATGACCACC
GATATGGCCAGTGTGCCGGTCTCCGTTATCGGGGAAGAAGTGGCTGATCTCAGCCACCGCGAAAATGACA
TCAAAAACGCCATTAACCTGATGTTCTGGGGAATATAAATGTCAGGCATGAGATTATCAAAAAGGATCTT
CACCTAGATCCTTTTCACGTAGAAAGCCAGTCCGCAGAAACGGTGCTGACCCCGGATGAATGTCAGCTAC
TGGGCTATCTGGACAAGGGAAAACGCAAGCGCAAAGAGAAAGCAGGTAGCTTGCAGTGGGCTTACATGGC
GATAGCTAGACTGGGCGGTTTTATGGACAGCAAGCGAACCGGAATTGCCAGCTGGGGCGCCCTCTGGTAA
GGTTGGGAAGCCCTGCAAAGTAAACTGGATGGCTTTCTTGCCGCCAAGGATCTGATGGCGCAGGGGATCA
AGCTCTGATCAAGAGACAGGATGAGGATCGTTTCGCATGATTGAACAAGATGGATTGCACGCAGGTTCTC
CGGCCGCTTGGGTGGAGAGGCTATTCGGCTATGACTGGGCACAACAGACAATCGGCTGCTCTGATGCCGC
CGTGTTCCGGCTGTCAGCGCAGGGGCGCCCGGTTCTTTTTGTCAAGACCGACCTGTCCGGTGCCCTGAAT
GAACTGCAAGACGAGGCAGCGCGGCTATCGTGGCTGGCCACGACGGGCGTTCCTTGCGCAGCTGTGCTCG
ACGTTGTCACTGAAGCGGGAAGGGACTGGCTGCTATTGGGCGAAGTGCCGGGGCAGGATCTCCTGTCATC
TCACCTTGCTCCTGCCGAGAAAGTATCCATCATGGCTGATGCAATGCGGCGGCTGCATACGCTTGATCCG
GCTACCTGCCCATTCGACCACCAAGCGAAACATCGCATCGAGCGAGCACGTACTCGGATGGAAGCCGGTC
TTGTCGATCAGGATGATCTGGACGAAGAGCATCAGGGGCTCGCGCCAGCCGAACTGTTCGCCAGGCTCAA
GGCGAGCATGCCCGACGGCGAGGATCTCGTCGTGACCCATGGCGATGCCTGCTTGCCGAATATCATGGTG
GAAAATGGCCGCTTTTCTGGATTCATCGACTGTGGCCGGCTGGGTGTGGCGGACCGCTATCAGGACATAG
CGTTGGCTACCCGTGATATTGCTGAAGAGCTTGGCGGCGAATGGGCTGACCGCTTCCTCGTGCTTTACGG
TATCGCCGCTCCCGATTCGCAGCGCATCGCCTTCTATCGCCTTCTTGACGAGTTCTTCTGAATTATTAAC
GCTTACAATTTCCTGATGCGGTATTTTCTCCTTACGCATCTGTGCGGTATTTCACACCGCATCAGGTGGC
ACTTTTCGGGGAAATGTGCGCGGAACCCCTATTTGTTTATTTTTCTAAATACATTCAAATATGTATCCGC
TCATGAGATTATCAAAAAGGATCTTCACCTAGATCCTTTTAAATTAAAAATGAAGTTTTAAATCAATCTA
AAGTATATATGAGTAAACTTGGTCTGACAGTTACCAATGCTTAATCAGTGAGGCACCTATCTCAGCGATC
TGTCTATTTCGTTCATCCATAGTTGCCTGACTCCCCGTCGTGTAGATAACTACGATACGGGAGGGCTTAC
CATCTGGCCCCAGTGCTGCAATGATACCGCGAGACCCACGCTCACCGGCTCCAGATTTATCAGCAATAAA
CCAGCCAGCCGGAAGGGCCGAGCGCAGAAGTGGTCCTGCAACTTTATCCGCCTCCATCCAGTCTATTAAT
TGTTGCCGGGAAGCTAGAGTAAGTAGTTCGCCAGTTAATAGTTTGCGCAACGTTGTTGCCATTGCTACAG
GCATCGTGGTGTCACGCTCGTCGTTTGGTATGGCTTCATTCAGCTCCGGTTCCCAACGATCAAGGCGAGT
TACATGATCCCCCATGTTGTGCAAAAAAGCGGTTAGCTCCTTCGGTCCTCCGATCGTTGTCAGAAGTAAG
TTGGCCGCAGTGTTATCACTCATGGTTATGGCAGCACTGCATAATTCTCTTACTGTCATGCCATCCGTAA
GATGCTTTTCTGTGACTGGTGAGTACTCAACCAAGTCATTCTGAGAATAGTGTATGCGGCGACCGAGTTG
CTCTTGCCCGGCGTCAATACGGGATAATACCGCGCCACATAGCAGAACTTTAAAAGTGCTCATCATTGGA
AAACGTTCTTCGGGGCGAAAACTCTCAAGGATCTTACCGCTGTTGAGATCCAGTTCGATGTAACCCACTC
GTGCACCCAACTGATCTTCAGCATCTTTTACTTTCACCAGCGTTTCTGGGTGAGCAAAAACAGGAAGGCA
AAATGCCGCAAAAAAGGGAATAAGGGCGACACGGAAATGTTGAATACTCATACTCTTCCTTTTTCAATAT
TATTGAAGCATTTATCAGGGTTATTGTCTCATGACCAAAATCCCTTAACGTGAGTTTTCGTTCCACTGAG
CGTCAGACCCCGTAGAAAAGATCAAAGGATCTTCTTGAGATCCTTTTTTTCTGCGCGTAATCTGCTGCTT
GCAAACAAAAAAACCACCGCTACCAGCGGTGGTTTGTTTGCCGGATCAAGAGCTACCAACTCTTTTTCCG
AAGGTAACTGGCTTCAGCAGAGCGCAGATACCAAATACTGTTCTTCTAGTGTAGCCGTAGTTAGGCCACC
ACTTCAAGAACTCTGTAGCACCGCCTACATACCTCGCTCTGCTAATCCTGTTACCAGTGGCTGCTGCCAG
TGGCGATAAGTCGTGTCTTACCGGGTTGGACTCAAGACGATAGTTACCGGATAAGGCGCAGCGGTCGGGC
TGAACGGGGGGTTCGTGCACACAGCCCAGCTTGGAGCGAACGACCTACACCGAACTGAGATACCTACAGC
GTGAGCTATGAGAAAGCGCCACGCTTCCCGAAGGGAGAAAGGCGGACAGGTATCCGGTAAGCGGCAGGGT
CGGAACAGGAGAGCGCACGAGGGAGCTTCCAGGGGGAAACGCCTGGTATCTTTATAGTCCTGTCGGGTTT
CGCCACCTCTGACTTGAGCGTCGATTTTTGTGATGCTCGTCAGGGGGGCGGAGCCTATGGAAAAACGCCA
GCAACGCGGCCTTTTTACGGTTCCTGGCCTTTTGCTGGCCTTTTGCTCACATGTTCTTTCCTGCGTTATC
CCCTGATTCTGTGGATAACCGTATTACCGCCTTTGAGTGAGCTGATACCGCTCGCCGCAGCCGAACGACC
GAGCGCAGCGAGTCAGTGAGCGAGGAAGCGGAAG
Features (pLannotate 1.2.2; 34 found; start..end, strand, type, name):
      2..94      +  CDS            lacI (fragment): lac repressor; lacI; The lac repressor binds to the lac operator to inhibit transcription in E. coli. This inhibition can be relieved by adding lactose or isopropyl-β-D-thiogalactopyranoside (IPTG).
    107..128     +  protein_bind   CAP binding site: CAP binding activates transcription in the presence of cAMP. E. coli catabolite activator protein
    143..173     +  promoter       lac promoter: promoter for the E. coli lac operon
    177..199     +  protein_bind   lac operator (fragment): The lac repressor binds to the lac operator to inhibit transcription in E. coli. This inhibition can be relieved by adding lactose or isopropyl-β-D-thiogalactopyranoside (IPTG). lac repressor encoded by lacI
    242..260     +  promoter       T3 promoter: promoter for bacteriophage T3 RNA polymerase
    698..715     -  misc_feature   MCS (fragment): pUC18/19 multiple cloning site
   1394..1462    +  CDS            large T antigen (fragment): large T antigen from SV40 (simian virus 40)
   1485..1566    +  polyA_signal   SV40 poly(A) signal: SV40 polyadenylation signal
   1612..1722    -  CDS            VP48: 3 tandem repeats of the minimal activation domain of herpes simplex virus VP16 (Cheng et al., 2013)
   1652..2349    -  CDS            rtTA3 (fragment): reverse tetracycline transactivator 3 activates expression from Tet-responsive promoters in the presence of doxycycline
   2413..3435    -  CDS            hph: KHYB_ECOLX - Experimental evidence at protein level: Swiss-Prot protein existence level 1. The aminoglycoside phosphotransferases achieve inactivation of their antibiotic substrates by phosphorylation. Only phosphorylates hygromycin and closely related compounds such as demethyl analogs and destomycin. From Escherichia coli.
   3465..3489    -  protein_bind   attB1: mutant version of attB; recombination site for the Gateway® BP reaction BP Clonase™
   3550..4728    -  promoter       EF-1α promoter: strong constitutive promoter for human elongation factor EF-1α
   4745..5059    +  promoter       tight TRE promoter: Tet-responsive promoter PTight, consisting of seven tet operator sequences followed by the minimal CMV promoter
   5084..5108    +  protein_bind   attB1: mutant version of attB; recombination site for the Gateway® BP reaction BP Clonase™
   5225..5245    +  CDS            SV40 NLS: nuclear localization signal of SV40 (simian virus 40) large T antigen
   5249..5269    +  CDS            SV40 NLS: nuclear localization signal of SV40 (simian virus 40) large T antigen
   5273..5293    +  CDS            SV40 NLS: nuclear localization signal of SV40 (simian virus 40) large T antigen
   5411..6457    +  CDS            PUM1 (fragment): PUM1_HUMAN - Also known as KIAA0099 From Homo sapiens (Human).
   6566..8725    +  CDS            TET1 (fragment): TET1_HUMAN - Also known as CXXC6, KIAA1676, LCX. Experimental evidence at protein level: Swiss-Prot protein existence level 1. Dioxygenase that catalyzes the conversion of the modified genomic base 5-methylcytosine (5mC) into 5-hydroxymethylcytosine (5hmC) and plays a key role in active DNA demethylation. Also mediates subsequent conversion of 5hmC into 5-formylcytosine (5fC), and conversion of 5fC to 5-carboxylcytosine (5caC). Conversion of 5mC into 5hmC, 5fC and 5caC probably constitutes the first step in cytosine demethylation. Methylation at the C5 position of cytosine bases is an epigenet
   8750..8774    -  protein_bind   attB2: mutant version of attB; recombination site for the Gateway® BP reaction BP Clonase™
   8827..8868    +  CDS            V5 tag: epitope tag from simian virus 5
   8912..9136    +  polyA_signal   bGH poly(A) signal: bovine growth hormone polyadenylation signal
   9147..9164    -  misc_feature   MCS (fragment): pUC18/19 multiple cloning site
  10057..10075   -  promoter       T7 promoter: promoter for bacteriophage T7 RNA polymerase
  10078..10225   +  CDS            lacZα (fragment): LacZα fragment of β-galactosidase; lacZ fragment
  10235..10538   +  CDS            ccdB (fragment): CcdB, a bacterial toxin that poisons DNA gyrase; ccdB; Plasmids containing the ccdB gene cannot be propagated in standard E. coli strains.
  10586..10855   +  CDS            tnpA (fragment): TN5P_ECOLX - Also known as tnp. Experimental evidence at protein level: Swiss-Prot protein existence level 1. Mediates transposition of transposon Tn5 by a 'cut and paste' mechanism. First, the monomeric transposase binds the 19 bp inverted DNA repeats flanking the transposon. Then, dimerization of the DNA- bound transposase creates a synaptic DNA complex. After nicking of the first DNA strand, excision of the transposon proceeds through a series of intermediates. The transposase then mediates the insertion of the transposon at a new site by strand transfer. The activity of the wild- type tran
  10887..11681   +  CDS            NeoR/KanR: aminoglycoside phosphotransferase from Tn5; aph(3')-II (or nptII); confers resistance to neomycin, kanamycin, and G418 (Geneticin®)
  11702..11752   -  misc_feature   bom (fragment): basis of mobility region from pBR322
  11779..11838   +  promoter       AmpR promoter (fragment): bla
  11931..12791   -  CDS            AmpR: β-lactamase; bla; confers resistance to ampicillin, carbenicillin, and related antibiotics
  12792..12844   -  promoter       AmpR promoter (fragment): bla
  12915..13503   +  rep_origin     ori: high-copy-number ColE1/pMB1/pBR322/pUC origin of replication
