[The description below was written by a language model from this plasmid's Addgene catalogue record and pLannotate feature annotations shown in this document.]
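Description:
pAT1090_PB-EF1a-Hygro_2A_rtTA3-SV40pA_pCW-Flag-PUFa-hTET1(CD) is a 13.7 kb PiggyBac transposon-based mammalian expression plasmid built on the pAT1501 backbone. It is intended for making stable cell lines that express the Casilio-ME1 DNA demethylation effector under doxycycline control. In bacteria it replicates from a ColE1/pUC-type origin, although the record lists it as low copy. It carries both a β-lactamase gene and a Tn5-derived NeoR/KanR gene, matching the stated ampicillin plus kanamycin selection. The automated annotation did not identify the PiggyBac terminal repeats, so the transposon boundaries are not defined by the feature table. Fragments of lacZα, ccdB and lac regulatory elements also appear and seem to be cloning remnants.

The payload consists of two divergent transcription units. In one direction, the human EF-1α promoter constitutively drives the hygromycin phosphotransferase gene linked, according to the construct name, through a 2A peptide to the reverse tetracycline transactivator rtTA3, ending at an SV40 polyadenylation signal. This single transcript therefore supplies both mammalian selection and the Tet-On activator. In the other direction, a tight TRE promoter (seven tet operators plus a minimal CMV promoter) drives the Gateway-cloned insert, flanked by attB1 and attB2 sites and terminated by a bGH poly(A) signal. The insert encodes a 3xFlag tag (per the record), three SV40 nuclear localization signals, the PUFa RNA-binding domain derived from human PUM1, and the human TET1 catalytic domain (residues 1418–2136). A V5 tag is annotated downstream of attB2, but the record does not say whether it is translated.

In the Casilio system, the PUF domain binds cognate sites appended to a guide RNA. This recruits the TET1 dioxygenase to dCas9-targeted loci to oxidize 5-methylcytosine.
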