Addgene plasmid #134977: pAT1090_PB-EF1a-Hygro_2A_rtTA3-SV40pA_pCW-Flag-PUFa-hTET1(CD)
Purpose: PiggyBac vector for establishement of doxycycline-inducible Casilio-ME1 effector expression cell lines
Depositing lab: Albert Cheng. Publication: Enhanced CRISPR-based DNA demethylation by Casilio-ME-mediated RNA-guided coupling of methylcytosine oxidation and DNA repair pathways. Taghbalout A, Du M, Jillette N, Rosikiewicz W, Rath A, Heinen CD, Li S, Cheng AW. Nat Commun. 2019 Sep 20;10(1):4296. doi: 10.1038/s41467-019-12339-7. PubMed 31541098.
Backbone
  Vector backbone: pAT1501
  Backbone size w/o insert (bp): 11698
  Total vector size (bp): 13684
  Vector type: Mammalian Expression
  Selectable markers: Hygromycin
Growth in bacteria
  Bacterial resistance: Ampicillin and Kanamycin, 100 & 50 μg/mL
  Growth temperature: 30°C
  Growth strain: NEB Stable
  Copy number: Low Copy
Gene/Insert
  Gene/Insert name: 3xFlag-PUFa-TET1(CD)
  Species: H. sapiens (human)
  Mutation: TET1CD(1418-2136)
  Promoter: TET_On (Dox inducible)
  Tag / fusion protein: 3xFlag-PUFa-TET1(CD) (N terminal on insert)
  Cloning method: Gateway Cloning
  Sequencing primers: 5′ taggcgtgtacggtgggagg; 3′ tagaaggcacagtcgagg
Terms and licenses: Academic/Nonprofit Terms; Industry Terms: Not Available to Industry
How to cite: pAT1090_PB-EF1a-Hygro_2A_rtTA3-SV40pA_pCW-Flag-PUFa-hTET1(CD) was a gift from Albert Cheng (Addgene plasmid # 134977)
